>Addgene plasmid #40996 | PBCAG-mRFP | depositor full sequence | sequence record 54307 | PBCAG-mRFP sequence 6167 bps
GTCGACTTAACCCTAGAAAGATAATCATATTGTGACGTACGTTAAAGATAATCATGCGTAAAATTGACGC
ATGTGTTTTATCGATCTGTATATCGAGGTTTATTTATTAATTTGAATAGATATTAAGTTTTATTATATTT
ACACTTACATACTAATAATAAATTCAACAAACAATTTATTTATGTTTATTTATTTATTAAAAAAAAACAA
AAACTCAAAATTTCTTCTATAAAGTAACAAAACTTTTAAACATTCTCTCTTTTACAAAAATAAACTTATT
TTGTACTTTAAAAACAGTCATGTTGTATTATAAAATAAGTAATTAGCTTAACTTATACATAATAGAAACA
AATTATACTTATTAATCGCATAACTTCGTATAATGTATGCTATACGAAGTTATGCGATTAAGGGATCTGT
AGGGCGCAGTAGTCCAACTAGTTATTAATAGTAATCAATTACGGGGTCATTAGTTCATAGCCCATATATG
GAGTTCCGCGTTACATAACTTACGGTAAATGGCCCGCCTGGCTGACCGCCCAACGACCCCCGCCCATTGA
CGTCAATAATGACGTATGTTCCCATAGTAACGCCAATAGGGACTTTCCATTGACGTCAATGGGTGGACTA
TTTACGGTAAACTGCCCACTTGGCAGTACATCAAGTGTATCATATGCCAAGTACGCCCCCTATTGACGTC
AATGACGGTAAATGGCCCGCCTGGCATTATGCCCAGTACATGACCTTATGGGACTTTCCTACTTGGCAGT
ACATCTACGTATTAGTCATCGCTATTACCATGGGTCGAGGTGAGCCCCACGTTCTGCTTCACTCTCCCCA
TCTCCCCCCCCTCCCCACCCCCAATTTTGTATTTATTTATTTTTTAATTATTTTGTGCAGCGATGGGGGC
GGGGGGGGGGGGGGCGCGCGCCAGGCGGGGCGGGGCGGGGCGAGGGGCGGGGCGGGGCGAGGCGGAGAGG
TGCGGCGGCAGCCAATCAGAGCGGCGCGCTCCGAAAGTTTCCTTTTATGGCGAGGCGGCGGCGGCGGCGG
CCCTATAAAAAGCGAAGCGCGCGGCGGGCGGGAGTCGCTGCGTTGCCTTCGCCCCGTGCCCCGCTCCGCG
CCGCCTCGCGCCGCCCGCCCCGGCTCTGACTGACCGCGTTACTCCCACAGGTGAGCGGGCGGGACGGCCC
TTCTCCTCCGGGCTGTAATTAGCGCTTGGTTTAATGACGGCTCGTTTCTTTTCTGTGGCTGCGTGAAAGC
CTTAAAGGGCTCCGGGAGGGCCCTTTGTGCGGGGGGGAGCGGCTCGGGGGGTGCGTGCGTGTGTGTGTGC
GTGGGGAGCGCCGCGTGCGGCCCGCGCTGCCCGGCGGCTGTGAGCGCTGCGGGCGCGGCGCGGGGCTTTG
TGCGCTCCGCGTGTGCGCGAGGGGAGCGCGGCCGGGGGCGGTGCCCCGCGGTGCGGGGGGGCTGCGAGGG
GAACAAAGGCTGCGTGCGGGGTGTGTGCGTGGGGGGGTGAGCAGGGGGTGTGGGCGCGGCGGTCGGGCTG
TAACCCCCCCCTGCACCCCCCTCCCCGAGTTGCTGAGCACGGCCCGGCTTCGGGTGCGGGGCTCCGTGCG
GGGCGTGGCGCGGGGCTCGCCGTGCCGGGCGGGGGGTGGCGGCAGGTGGGGGTGCCGGGCGGGGCGGGGC
CGCCTCGGGCCGGGGAGGGCTCGGGGGAGGGGCGCGGCGGCCCCGGAGCGCCGGCGGCTGTCGAGGCGCG
GCGAGCCGCAGCCATTGCCTTTTATGGTAATCGTGCGAGAGGGCGCAGGGACTTCCTTTGTCCCAAATCT
GGCGGAGCCGAAATCTGGGAGGCGCCGCCGCACCCCCTCTAGCGGGCGCGGGCGAAGCGGTGCGGCGCCG
GCAGGAAGGAAATGGGCGGGGAGGGCCTTCGTGCGTCGCCGCGCCGCCGTCCCCTTCTCCATCTCCAGCC
TCGGGGCTGCCGCAGGGGGACGGCTGCCTTCGGGGGGGACGGGGCAGGGCGGGGTTCGGCTTCTGGCGTG
TGACCGGCGGCTCTAGAGCCTCTGCTAACCATGTTCATGCCTTCTTCTTTTTCCTACAGCTCCTGGGCAA
CGTGCTGGTTATTGTGCTGTCTCATCATTTTGGCAAAGAATTCATGGCCTCCTCCGAGGACGTCATCAAG
GAGTTCATGCGCTTCAAGGTGCGCATGGAGGGCTCCGTGAACGGCCACGAGTTCGAGATCGAGGGCGAGG
GCGAGGGCCGCCCCTACGAGGGCACCCAGACCGCCAAGCTGAAGGTGACCAAGGGCGGCCCCCTGCCCTT
CGCCTGGGACATCCTGTCCCCTCAGTTCCAGTACGGCTCCAAGGCCTACGTGAAGCACCCCGCCGACATC
CCCGACTACTTGAAGCTGTCCTTCCCCGAGGGCTTCAAGTGGGAGCGCGTGATGAACTTCGAGGACGGCG
GCGTGGTGACCGTGACCCAGGACTCCTCCCTGCAGGACGGCGAGTTCATCTACAAGGTGAAGCTGCGCGG
CACCAACTTCCCCTCCGACGGCCCCGTAATGCAGAAGAAGACCATGGGCTGGGAGGCCTCCACCGAGCGG
ATGTACCCCGAGGACGGCGCCCTGAAGGGCGAGATCAAGATGAGGCTGAAGCTGAAGGACGGCGGCCACT
ACGACGCCGAGGTCAAGACCACCTACATGGCCAAGAAGCCCGTGCAGCTGCCCGGCGCCTACAAGACCGA
CATCAAGCTGGACATCACCTCCCACAACGAGGACTACACCATCGTGGAACAGTACGAGCGCGCCGAGGGC
CGCCACTCCACCGGCGCCTAAAGATCTTTTTCCCTCTGCCAAAAATTATGGGGACATCATGAAGCCCCTT
GAGCATCTGACTTCTGGCTAATAAAGGAAATTTATTTTCATTGCAATAGTGTGTTGGAATTTTTTGTGTC
TCTCACTCGGAAGGACATATGGGAGGGCAAATCATTTAAAACATCAGAATGAGTATTTGGTTTAGAGTTT
GGCAACATATGCCATATGCTGGCTGCCATGAACAAAGGTGGCTATAAAGAGGTCATCAGTATATGAAACA
GCCCCCTGCTGTCCATTCCTTATTCCATAGAAAAGCCTTGACTTGAGGTTAGATTTTTTTTATATTTTGT
TTTGTGTTATTTTTTTCTTTAACATCCCTAAAATTTTCCTTACATGTTTTACTAGCCAGATTTTTCCTCC
TCTCCTGACTACTCCCAGTCATAGCTGTCCCTCTTCTCTTATGAAGATCCCTCGACCTGCAGGCTCCAGC
CTACACAATCGCTCAAGACGTGTAATGCTTTTATTATATATTAGTCACGATATCTATAACAAGAAAATAT
ATATATAATAAGTTATCACGTAAGTAGAACATGAAATAACAATATAATTATCGTATGAGTTAAATCTTAA
AAGTCACGTAAAAGATAATCATGCGTCATTTTGACTCACGCGGTCGTTATAGTTCAAAATCAGTGACACT
TACCGCATTGACAAGCACGCCTCACGGGAGCTCCAAGCGGCGACTGAGATGTCCTAAATGCACAGCGACG
GATTCGCGCTATTTAGAAAGAGAGAGCAATATTTCAAGAATGCATGCGTCAATTTTACGCAGACTATCTT
TCTAGGGTTAAAAGCTTGGCGTAATCATGGTCATAGCTGTTTCCTGTGTGAAATTGTTATCCGCTCACAA
TTCCACACAACATACGAGCCGGAAGCATAAAGTGTAAAGCCTGGGGTGCCTAATGAGTGAGCTAACTCAC
ATTAATTGCGTTGCGCTCACTGCCCGCTTTCCAGTCGGGAAACCTGTCGTGCCAGCGGATCCGCATCTCA
ATTAGTCAGCAACCATAGTCCCGCCCCTAACTCCGCCCATCCCGCCCCTAACTCCGCCCAGTTCCGCCCA
TTCTCCGCCCCATGGCTGACTAATTTTTTTTATTTATGCAGAGGCCGAGGCCGCCTCGGCCTCTGAGCTA
TTCCAGAAGTAGTGAGGAGGCTTTTTTGGAGGCCTAGGCTTTTGCAAAAAGCTAACTTGTTTATTGCAGC
TTATAATGGTTACAAATAAAGCAATAGCATCACAAATTTCACAAATAAAGCATTTTTTTCACTGCATTCT
AGTTGTGGTTTGTCCAAACTCATCAATGTATCTTATCATGTCTGGATCCGCTGCATTAATGAATCGGCCA
ACGCGCGGGGAGAGGCGGTTTGCGTATTGGGCGCTCTTCCGCTTCCTCGCTCACTGACTCGCTGCGCTCG
GTCGTTCGGCTGCGGCGAGCGGTATCAGCTCACTCAAAGGCGGTAATACGGTTATCCACAGAATCAGGGG
ATAACGCAGGAAAGAACATGTGAGCAAAAGGCCAGCAAAAGGCCAGGAACCGTAAAAAGGCCGCGTTGCT
GGCGTTTTTCCATAGGCTCCGCCCCCCTGACGAGCATCACAAAAATCGACGCTCAAGTCAGAGGTGGCGA
AACCCGACAGGACTATAAAGATACCAGGCGTTTCCCCCTGGAAGCTCCCTCGTGCGCTCTCCTGTTCCGA
CCCTGCCGCTTACCGGATACCTGTCCGCCTTTCTCCCTTCGGGAAGCGTGGCGCTTTCTCAATGCTCACG
CTGTAGGTATCTCAGTTCGGTGTAGGTCGTTCGCTCCAAGCTGGGCTGTGTGCACGAACCCCCCGTTCAG
CCCGACCGCTGCGCCTTATCCGGTAACTATCGTCTTGAGTCCAACCCGGTAAGACACGACTTATCGCCAC
TGGCAGCAGCCACTGGTAACAGGATTAGCAGAGCGAGGTATGTAGGCGGTGCTACAGAGTTCTTGAAGTG
GTGGCCTAACTACGGCTACACTAGAAGGACAGTATTTGGTATCTGCGCTCTGCTGAAGCCAGTTACCTTC
GGAAAAAGAGTTGGTAGCTCTTGATCCGGCAAACAAACCACCGCTGGTAGCGGTGGTTTTTTTGTTTGCA
AGCAGCAGATTACGCGCAGAAAAAAAGGATCTCAAGAAGATCCTTTGATCTTTTCTACGGGGTCTGACGC
TCAGTGGAACGAAAACTCACGTTAAGGGATTTTGGTCATGAGATTATCAAAAAGGATCTTCACCTAGATC
CTTTTAAATTAAAAATGAAGTTTTAAATCAATCTAAAGTATATATGAGTAAACTTGGTCTGACAGTTACC
AATGCTTAATCAGTGAGGCACCTATCTCAGCGATCTGTCTATTTCGTTCATCCATAGTTGCCTGACTCCC
CGTCGTGTAGATAACTACGATACGGGAGGGCTTACCATCTGGCCCCAGTGCTGCAATGATACCGCGAGAC
CCACGCTCACCGGCTCCAGATTTATCAGCAATAAACCAGCCAGCCGGAAGGGCCGAGCGCAGAAGTGGTC
CTGCAACTTTATCCGCCTCCATCCAGTCTATTAATTGTTGCCGGGAAGCTAGAGTAAGTAGTTCGCCAGT
TAATAGTTTGCGCAACGTTGTTGCCATTGCTACAGGCATCGTGGTGTCACGCTCGTCGTTTGGTATGGCT
TCATTCAGCTCCGGTTCCCAACGATCAAGGCGAGTTACATGATCCCCCATGTTGTGCAAAAAAGCGGTTA
GCTCCTTCGGTCCTCCGATCGTTGTCAGAAGTAAGTTGGCCGCAGTGTTATCACTCATGGTTATGGCAGC
ACTGCATAATTCTCTTACTGTCATGCCATCCGTAAGATGCTTTTCTGTGACTGGTGAGTACTCAACCAAG
TCATTCTGAGAATAGTGTATGCGGCGACCGAGTTGCTCTTGCCCGGCGTCAATACGGGATAATACCGCGC
CACATAGCAGAACTTTAAAAGTGCTCATCATTGGAAAACGTTCTTCGGGGCGAAAACTCTCAAGGATCTT
ACCGCTGTTGAGATCCAGTTCGATGTAACCCACTCGTGCACCCAACTGATCTTCAGCATCTTTTACTTTC
ACCAGCGTTTCTGGGTGAGCAAAAACAGGAAGGCAAAATGCCGCAAAAAAGGGAATAAGGGCGACACGGA
AATGTTGAATACTCATACTCTTCCTTTTTCAATATTATTGAAGCATTTATCAGGGTTATTGTCTCATGAG
CGGATACATATTTGAATGTATTTAGAAAAATAAACAAATAGGGGTTCCGCGCACATTTCCCCGAAAAGTG
CCACCTG
Features (pLannotate 1.2.2; 19 found; start..end, strand, type, name):
    370..403     -  protein_bind   loxP: Cre-mediated recombination occurs in the 8-bp core sequence (GCATACAT). Cre recombinase
    420..436     +  misc_feature   Ad SA (fragment): adenovirus major late transcript splice acceptor (Friedrich and Soriano, 1991)
    437..802     +  enhancer       CMV enhancer: human cytomegalovirus immediate early enhancer
    805..1080    +  promoter       chicken β-actin promoter: No description available
   1081..2089    +  intron         chimeric intron: chimera between introns from chicken β-actin and rabbit β-globin
   2087..2143    +  CDS            HBB (fragment): HBB_LEPEU - Experimental evidence at protein level: Swiss-Prot protein existence level 1. Involved in oxygen transport from the lung to the various peripheral tissues. From Lepus europaeus (European hare).
   2144..2821    +  CDS            mRFP1: monomeric derivative of DsRed (Campbell et al., 2002) mammalian codon-optimized
   2890..2945    +  polyA_signal   β-globin poly(A) signal: rabbit β-globin polyadenylation signal (Gil and Proudfoot, 1987)
   3694..3710    -  protein_bind   lac operator: The lac repressor binds to the lac operator to inhibit transcription in E. coli. This inhibition can be relieved by adding lactose or isopropyl-β-D-thiogalactopyranoside (IPTG). lac repressor encoded by lacI
   3718..3748    -  promoter       lac promoter: promoter for the E. coli lac operon
   3763..3784    -  protein_bind   CAP binding site: CAP binding activates transcription in the presence of cAMP. E. coli catabolite activator protein
   3797..3836    -  CDS            lacI (fragment): lac repressor; lacI; The lac repressor binds to the lac operator to inhibit transcription in E. coli. This inhibition can be relieved by adding lactose or isopropyl-β-D-thiogalactopyranoside (IPTG).
   3843..3865    +  promoter       SV40 promoter (fragment): SV40 enhancer and early promoter
   3889..4024    +  rep_origin     SV40 ori: SV40 origin of replication
   4044..4178    +  polyA_signal   SV40 poly(A) signal: SV40 polyadenylation signal
   4180..4234    -  CDS            lacI (fragment): lac repressor; lacI; The lac repressor binds to the lac operator to inhibit transcription in E. coli. This inhibition can be relieved by adding lactose or isopropyl-β-D-thiogalactopyranoside (IPTG).
   4417..5005    -  rep_origin     ori: high-copy-number ColE1/pMB1/pBR322/pUC origin of replication
   5176..6036    -  CDS            AmpR: β-lactamase; bla; confers resistance to ampicillin, carbenicillin, and related antibiotics
   6037..6141    -  promoter       AmpR promoter: bla
