[The description below was written by a language model from this plasmid's Addgene catalogue record and pLannotate feature annotations shown in this document.]
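Description:
PBCAG-mRFP is a mammalian expression plasmid derived from PBCAG-eGFP, in which the fluorescent reporter has been exchanged for mRFP between retained EcoRI and BglII sites. It is maintained in E. coli through a high-copy ColE1/pUC-type origin and selected with ampicillin via the β-lactamase gene and its own promoter. Leftover backbone elements include a lac promoter/operator region with a CAP binding site, short lacI fragments, and an SV40 origin with a partial SV40 promoter and an SV40 polyadenylation signal.

The payload is a single expression cassette driven by the composite CAG promoter: the human cytomegalovirus immediate early enhancer, the chicken β-actin promoter and a chimeric chicken β-actin/rabbit β-globin intron, which together give strong, broadly active transcription in mammalian cells. This drives the 678 bp mRFP1 coding sequence, a mammalian codon-optimized monomeric derivative of DsRed, terminated by the rabbit β-globin polyadenylation signal. The short β-globin coding fragment annotated just upstream of mRFP1 most likely reflects globin exon sequence at the end of the CAG intron rather than an intended fusion. A single loxP site and a small adenovirus splice acceptor fragment lie immediately upstream of the enhancer, but the record does not state a function for them.

The name and the associated publication, which describes piggyBac-mediated stable transgenesis of the radial glia lineage in rat neocortex, indicate that this is a piggyBac transposon donor, intended for use with a transposase source so that the red reporter integrates into the genome and persists in dividing progenitors and their progeny. However, the automated feature table does not annotate the piggyBac terminal repeats, so their positions cannot be confirmed from it. The listed backbone size exceeds the total vector size, probably because the backbone figure includes the eGFP that was replaced.
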