Addgene plasmid #40996: PBCAG-mRFP
Depositing lab: Joseph Loturco. Depositing organization: University of Connecticut. Publication: A method for stable transgenesis of radial glia lineage in rat neocortex by piggyBac mediated transposition. Chen F, LoTurco J. J Neurosci Methods. 2012 Jun 15;207(2):172-80. Epub 2012 Apr 11. 10.1016/j.jneumeth.2012.03.016 PubMed 22521325.
Backbone
  Vector backbone: PBCAG-eGFP
  Backbone size w/o insert (bp): 6336
  Total vector size (bp): 6167
  Vector type: Mammalian Expression
Growth in bacteria
  Bacterial resistance: Ampicillin, 100 μg/mL
  Growth temperature: 37°C
  Growth strain: DH5alpha
  Copy number: High Copy
Gene/Insert
  Gene/Insert name: mRFP
  Species: Synthetic
  Insert size (bp): 678
  Cloning method: Restriction Enzyme; 5′ cloning site EcoR1 (not destroyed); 3′ cloning site BglII (not destroyed)
  Sequencing primers: 5′ pCAG-F; 3′ No
Terms and licenses: Academic/Nonprofit Terms; Industry Terms: Not Available to Industry
How to cite: PBCAG-mRFP was a gift from Joseph Loturco (Addgene plasmid # 40996 ; http://n2t.net/addgene:40996 ; RRID:Addgene_40996)
