>Addgene plasmid #40996 | PBCAG-mRFP | addgene partial sequence | sequence record 177250 | Addgene Partial NGS Result
GGGGGACGGCTGCCTTCGGGGGGGACGGGGCAGGGCGGGGTTCGGCTTCTGGCGTGTGACCGGCGGCTCT
AGAGCCTCTGCTAACCATGTTCATGCCTTCTTCTTTTTCCTACAGCTCCTGGGCAACGTGCTGGTTATTG
TGCTGTCTCATCATTTTGGCAAAGAATTCATGGCCTCCTCCGAGGACGTCATCAAGGAGTTCATGCGCTT
CAAGGTGCGCATGGAGGGCTCCGTGAACGGCCACGAGTTCGAGATCGAGGGCGAGGGCGAGGGCCGCCCC
TACGAGGGCACCCAGACCGCCAAGCTGAAGGTGACCAAGGGCGGCCCCCTGCCCTTCGCCTGGGACATCC
TGTCCCCTCAGTTCCAGTACGGCTCCAAGGCCTACGTGAAGCACCCCGCCGACATCCCCGACTACTTGAA
GCTGTCCTTCCCCGAGGGCTTCAAGTGGGAGCGCGTGATGAACTTCGAGGATGGCGGCGTGGTGACCGTG
ACCCAGGACTCCTCCCTGCAGGACGGCGAGTTCATCTACAAGGTGAAGCTGCGCGGCACCAACTTCCCCT
CCGACGGCCCCGTAATGCAGAAGAAGACCATGGGCTGGGAGGCCTCCACCGAGCGGATGTACCCCGAGGA
CGGCGCCCTGAAGGGCGAGATCAAGATGAGGCTGAAGCTGAAGGACGGCGGCCACTACGACGCCGAGGTC
AAGACCACCTACATGGCCAAGAAGCCCGTGCAGCTGCCCGGCGCCTACAAGACCGACATCAAGCTGGACA
TCACCTCCCACAACGAGGACTACACCATCGTGGAACAGTACGAGCGCGCCGAGGGCCGCCCCTCCACCGG
CGCCTAAAGATCTTTTTCCCTCTGCCAAAAATTATGGGGACATCATGAAGCCCCTTGAGCATCTGACTTC
TGGCTAATAAAGGAAATTTATTTTCATTGCAATAGTGTGTTGGAATTTTTTGTGTCTCTCACTCGGAAGG
ACATATGGGAGGGCAAATCATTTAAAACATCAGAATGAGTATTTGGTTTAGAGTTTGGCAACATATGCCC
ATATGCTGGCTGCCATGAACAAAGGTTGGCTATAAAGAGGTCATCAGTATATGAAACAGCCCCCTGCTGT
CCATTCCTTATTCCATAGAAAAGCCTTGACTTGAGGTTAGATTTTTTTTATATTTTGTTTTGTGTTATTT
TTTTCTTTAACATCCCTAAAATTTTCCTTACATGTTTTACTAGCCAGATTTTTCCTCCTCTCCTGACTAC
TCCCAGTCATAGCTGTCCCTCTTCTCTTATGGAGATCCCTCGACCTGCAGAGCTCCAGCCTACACAATCG
CTCAAGACGTGTAATGCTTTTATTATATATTAGTCACGATATCTATAACAAGAAAATATATATATAATAA
GTTATCACGTAAGTAGAACATGAAATAACAATATAATTATCGTATGAGTTAAATCTTAAAAGTCACGTAA
AAGATAATCATGCGTCATTTTGACTCACGCGGTCGTTATAGTTCAAAATCAGTGACACTTACCGCATTGA
CAAGCACGCCTCACGGGAGCTCCAAGCGGCGACTGAGATGTCCTAAATGCACAGCGACGGATTCGCGCTA
TTTAGAAAGAGAGAGCAATATTTCAAGAATGCATGCGTCAATTTTACGCAGACTATCTTTCTAGGGTTAA
AAGCTTGGCGTAATCATGGTCATAGCTGTTTCCTGTGTGAAATTGTTATCCGCTCACAATTCCACACAAC
ATACGAGCCGGAAGCATAAAGTGTAAAGCCTGGGGTGCCTAATGAGTGAGCTAACTCACATTAATTGCGT
TGCGCTCACTGCCCGCTTTCCAGTCGGGAAACCTGTCGTGCCAGCGGATCCGCATCTCAATAAGTCAGCA
ACCATAGTCCCGCCCCTAACTCCGCCCATCCCGCCCCTAACTCCGCCCAGTTCCGCCCATTCTCCGCCCC
ATGGCTGACTAATTTTTTTTATTTATGCAGAGGCCGAGGCCGCCTCGGCCTCTGAGCTATTCCAGAAGTA
GTGAGGAGGCTTTTTTGGAGGCCTAGGCTTTTGCAAAAAGCTAACTTGTTTATTGCAGCTTATAATGGTT
ACAAATAAAGCAATAGCATCACAAATTTCACAAATAAAGCATTTTTTTCACTGCATTCTAGTTGTGGTTT
GTCCAAACTCATCAATGTATCTTATCATGTCTGGATCCGCTGCATTAATGAATCGGCCAACGCGCGGGGA
GAGGCGGTTTGCGTATTGGGCGCTCTTCCGCTTCCTCGCTCACTGACTCGCTGCGCTCGGTCGTTCGGCT
GCGGCGAGCGGTATCAGCTCACTCAAAGGCGGTAATACGGTTATCCACAGAATCAGGGGATAACGCAGGA
AAGAACATGTGAGCAAAAGGCCAGCAAAAGGCCAGGAACCGTAAAAAGGCCGCGTTGCTGGCGTTTTTCC
ATAGGCTCCGCCCCCCTGACGAGCATCACAAAAATCGACGCTCAAGTCAGAGGTGGCGAAACCCGACAGG
ACTATAAAGATACCAGGCGTTTCCCCCTGGAAGCTCCCTCGTGCGCTCTCCTGTTCCGACCCTGCCGCTT
ACCGGATACCTGTCCGCCTTTCTCCCTTCGGGAAGCGTGGCGCTTTCTCATAGCTCACGCTGTAGGTATC
TCAGTTCGGTGTAGGTCGTTCGCTCCAAGCTGGGCTGTGTGCACGAACCCCCCGTTCAGCCCGACCGCTG
CGCCTTATCCGGTAACTATCGTCTTGAGTCCAACCCGGTAAGACACGACTTATCGCCACTGGCAGCAGCC
ACTGGTAACAGGATTAGCAGAGCGAGGTATGTAGGCGGTGCTACAGAGTTCTTGAAGTGGTGGCCTAACT
ACGGCTACACTAGAAGAACAGTATTTGGTATCTGCGCTCTGCTGAAGCCAGTTACCTTCGGAAAAAGAGT
TGGTAGCTCTTGATCCGGCAAACAAACCACCGCTGGTAGCGGTGGTTTTTTTGTTTGCAAGCAGCAGATT
ACGCGCAGAAAAAAAGGATCTCAAGAAGATCCTTTGATCTTTTCTACGGGGTCTGACGCTCAGTGGAACG
AAAACTCACGTTAAGGGATTTTGGTCATGAGATTATCAAAAAGGATCTTCACCTAGATCCTTTTAAATTA
AAAATGAAGTTTTAAATCAATCTAAAGTATATATGAGTAAACTTGGTCTGACAGTTACCAATGCTTAATC
AGTGAGGCACCTATCTCAGCGATCTGTCTATTTCGTTCATCCATAGTTGCCTGACTCCCCGTCGTGTAGA
TAACTACGATACGGGAGGGCTTACCATCTGGCCCCAGTGCTGCAATGATACCGCGAGACCCACGCTCACC
GGCTCCAGATTTATCAGCAATAAACCAGCCAGCCGGAAGGGCCGAGCGCAGAAGTGGTCCTGCAACTTTA
TCCGCCTCCATCCAGTCTATTAATTGTTGCCGGGAAGCTAGAGTAAGTAGTTCGCCAGTTAATAGTTTGC
GCAACGTTGTTGCCATTGCTACAGGCATCGTGGTGTCACGCTCGTCGTTTGGTATGGCTTCATTCAGCTC
CGGTTCCCAACGATCAAGGCGAGTTACATGATCCCCCATGTTGTGCAAAAAAGCGGTTAGCTCCTTCGGT
CCTCCGATCGTTGTCAGAAGTAAGTTGGCCGCAGTGTTATCACTCATGGTTATGGCAGCACTGCATAATT
CTCTTACTGTCATGCCATCCGTAAGATGCTTTTCTGTGACTGGTGAGTACTCAACCAAGTCATTCTGAGA
ATAGTGTATGCGGCGACCGAGTTGCTCTTGCCCGGCGTCAATACGGGATAATACCGCGCCACATAGCAGA
ACTTTAAAAGTGCTCATCATTGGAAAACGTTCTTCGGGGCGAAAACTCTCAAGGATCTTACCGCTGTTGA
GATCCAGTTCGATGTAACCCACTCGTGCACCCAACTGATCTTCAGCATCTTTTACTTTCACCAGCGTTTC
TGGGTGAGCAAAAACAGGAAGGCAAAATGCCGCAAAAAAGGGAATAAGGGCGACACGGAAATGTTGAATA
CTCATACTCTTCCTTTTTCAATATTATTGAAGCATTTATCAGGGTTATTGTCTCATGAGCGGATACATAT
TTGAATGTATTTAGAAAAATAAACAAATAGGGGTTCCGCGCACATTTCCCCGAAAAGTGCCACCTGGGTC
GACTTAACCCTAGAAAGATAATCATATTGTGACGTACGTTAAAGATAATCATGCGTAAAATTGACGCATG
TGTTTTATCGATCTGTATATCGAGGTTTATTTATTAATTTGAATAGATATTAAGTTTTATTATATTTACA
CTTACATACTAATAATAAATTCAACAAACAATTTATTTATGTTTATTTATTTATTAAAAAAAAACAAAAA
CTCAAAATTTCTTCTATAAAGTAACAAAACTTTTAAACATTCTCTCTTTTACAAAAATAAACTTATTTTG
TACTTTAAAAACAGTCATGTTGTATTATAAAATAAGTAATTAGCTTAACTTATACATAATAGAAACAAAT
TATACTTATTAATCGCATAACTTCGTATAATGTATGCTATACGAAGTTATGCGATTAAGGGATCTGTAGG
GCGCAGTAGTCCAACTAGTTATTAATAGTAATCAATTACGGGGTCATTAGTTCATAGCCCATATATGGAG
TTCCGCGTTACATAACTTACGGTAAATGGCCCGCCTGGCTGACCGCCCAACGACCCCCGCCCATTGACGT
CAATAATGACGTATGTTCCCATAGTAACGCCAATAGGGACTTTCCATTGACGTCAATGGGTGGAGTATTT
ACGGTAAACTGCCCACTTGGCAGTACATCAAGTGTATCATATGCCAAGTACGCCCCCTATTGACGTCAAT
GACGGTAAATGGCCCGCCTGGCATTATGCCCAGTACATGACCTTATGGGACTTTCCTACTTGGCAGTACA
TCTACGTATTAGTCATCGCTATTACCATGGTCGAGGTGAGCCCCACGTTCTGCTTCACTCTCCCCATCTC
CCCCCCCTCCCCACCCCCAATTTTGTATTTATTTATTTTTTAATTATTTTGTGCAGCGATGGGGGCGGGG
G
